>Addgene plasmid #55334 | mTagBFP2-Vinculin-23 | depositor partial sequence | sequence record 85739 | insert sequence
GATCCGCTAGCGGTGGCCACCATGGTGTCTAAGGGCGAAGAGCTGATTAAGGAGAACATGCACATGAAGC
TGTACATGGAGGGCACCGTGGACAACCATCACTTCAAGTGCACATCCGAGGGCGAAGGCAAGCCCTACGA
GGGCACCCAGACCATGAGAATCAAGGTGGTCGAGGGCGGCCCTCTCCCCTTCGCCTTCGACATCCTGGCT
ACTAGCTTCCTCTACGGCAGCAAGACCTTCATCAACCACACCCAGGGCATCCCCGACTTCTTCAAGCAGT
CCTTCCCTGAGGGCTTCACATGGGAGAGAGTCACCACATACGAAGACGGGGGCGTGCTGACCGCTACCCA
GGACACCAGCCTCCAGGACGGCTGCCTCATCTACAACGTCAAGATCAGAGGGGTGAACTTCACATCCAAC
GGCCCTGTGATGCAGAAGAAAACACTCGGCTGGGAGGCCTTCACCGAGACGCTGTACCCCGCTGACGGCG
GCCTGGAAGGCAGAAACGACATGGCCCTGAAGCTCGTGGGCGGGAGCCATCTGATCGCAAACGCCAAGAC
CACATATAGATCCAAGAAACCCGCTAAGAACCTCAAGATGCCTGGCGTCTACTATGTGGACTACAGACTG
GAAAGAATCAAGGAGGCCAACAACGAGACCTACGTCGAGCAGCACGAGGTGGCAGTGGCCAGATACTGCG
ACCTCCCTAGCAAACTGGGGCACAAGCTTAATTCCGGACTCAGATCTCGAGCTCAAGCTTCGAATTCGGG
AAACTCGAGAACAAAGCTTGAAAACGGCCGCATGCCAGTGTTTCATACGCGCACGATCGAGAGCATCCTG
GAGCCGGTGGCACAGCAGATCTCCCACCTGGTGATAATGCACGAGGAGGGCGAGGTGGACGGCAAAGCCA
TTCCTGACCTCACCGCGCCCGTGGCCGCCGTGCAGGCGGCCGTCAGCAACCTCGTCCGGGTTGGAAAAGA
GACTGTTCAAACCACTGAGGATCAGATTTTGAAGAGAGATATGCCACCAGCATTTATTAAGGTTGAGAAT
GCTTGCACCAAGCTTGTCCAGGCAGCTCAGATGCTTCAGTCAGACCCTTACTCAGTGCCTGCTCGAGATT
ATCTAATTGATGGGTCAAGGGGCATCCTCTCTGGAACATCAGACCTGCTCCTTACCTTCGATGAGGCTGA
GGTCCGTAAAATTATTAGAGTTTGCAAAGGAATTTTGGAATATCTTACAGTGGCAGAGGTGGTGGAGACT
ATGGAAGATTTGGTCACTTACACAAAGAATCTTGGGCCAGGAATGACTAAGATGGCCAAGATGATTGACG
AGAGACAGCAGGAGCTCACTCACCAGGAGCACCGAGTGATGTTGGTGAACTCGATGAACACCGTGAAAGA
GTTGCTGCCAGTTCTCATTTCAGCTATGAAGATTTTTGTAACAACTAAAAACTCAAAAAACCAAGGCATA
GAGGAAGCTTTAAAAAATCGCAATTTTACTGTAGAAAAAATGAGTGCTGAAATTAATGAGATAATTCGTG
TGTTACAACTCACCTCTTGGGATGAAGATGCCTGGGCCAGCAAGGACACTGAAGCCATGAAGAGAGCATT
GGCCTCCATAGACTCCAAACTGAACCAGGCCAAAGGTTGGCTCCGTGACCCTAGTGCCTCCCCAGGGGAT
GCTGGTGAGCAGGCCATCAGACAGATCTTAGATGAAGCTGGAAAAGTTGGTGAACTCTGTGCAGGCAAAG
AACGCAGGGAGATTCTGGGAACTTGCAAAATGCTAGGGCAGATGACTGATCAAGTGGCTGACCTCCGTGC
CAGAGGACAAGGATCCTCACCGGTGGCCATGCAGAAAGCTCAGCAGGTATCTCAGGGTCTGGATGTGCTC
ACAGCAAAAGTGGAAAATGCAGCTCGCAAGCTGGAAGCCATGACCAACTCAAAGCAGAGCATTGCAAAGA
AGATCGATGCTGCTCAGAACTGGCTTGCAGATCCAAATGGTGGACCGGAAGGAGAAGAGCAGATTCGAGG
TGCTTTGGCTGAAGCTCGGAAAATAGCAGAATTATGTGATGATCCTAAAGAAAGAGATGACATTCTACGT
TCCCTTGGGGAAATATCTGCTCTGACTTCTAAATTAGCAGATCTACGAAGACAGGGGAAAGGAGATTCTC
CAGAGGCTCGAGCCTTGGCCAAACAGGTGGCCACGGCCCTGCAGAACCTGCAGACCAAAACCAACCGGGC
TGTGGCCAACAGCAGACCGGCCAAAGCAGCTGTACACCTTGAGGGCAAGATTGAGCAAGCACAGCGGTGG
ATTGATAATCCCACAGTGGATGACCGTGGAGTCGGTCAGGCTGCCATCCGGGGGCTTGTGGCCGAAGGGC
ATCGTCTGGCTAATGTTATGATGGGGCCTTATCGGCAAGATCTTCTCGCCAAGTGTGACCGAGTGGACCA
GCTGACAGCCCAGCTGGCTGACCTGGCTGCCAGAGGGGAAGGGGAGAGTCCTCAGGCACGAGCACTTGCA
TCTCAGCTCCAAGACTCCTTAAAGGATCTAAAAGCTCGGATGCAGGAGGCCATGACTCAGGAAGTGTCAG
ATGTTTTCAGCGATACCACAACTCCCATCAAGCTGTTGGCAGTGGCAGCCACGGCGCCTCCTGATGCGCC
TAACAGGGAAGAGGTATTTGATGAGAGGGCAGCTAACTTTGAAAACCATTCAGGAAAGCTTGGTGCTACG
GCCGAGAAGGCGGCTGCGGTTGGTACTGCTAATAAATCAACAGTGGAAGGCATTCAGGCCTCAGTGAAGA
CGGCCCGAGAACTCACACCCCAGGTGGTCTCGGCTGCTCGTATCTTACTTAGGAACCCTGGAAATCAAGC
TGCTTATGAACATTTTGAGACCATGAAGAACCAGTGGATCGATAATGTTGAAAAAATGACAGGGCTGGTG
GACGAAGCCATTGATACCAAATCTCTGTTGGATGCTTCAGAAGAAGCAATTAAAAAAGACCTGGACAAGT
GCAAGGTAGCTATGGCCAACATTCAGCCTCAGATGCTGGTTGCTGGGGCAACCAGTATTGCTCGTCGGGC
CAACCGGATCCTGCTGGTGGCTAAGAGGGAGGTGGAGAATTCCGAGGATCCCAAGTTCCGTGAGGCTGTG
AAAGCTGCCTCTGATGAATTGAGCAAAACCATCTCCCCGATGGTGATGGATGCAAAAGCTGTGGCTGGAA
ACATTTCCGACCCTGGACTGCAAAAGAGCTTCCTGGACTCAGGATATCGGATCCTGGGAGCTGTGGCCAA
GGTCAGAGAAGCCTTCCAACCTCAGGAGCCTGACTTCCCGCCGCCTCCACCAGACCTTGAACAACTCCGA
CTAACAGATGAGCTTGCTCCTCCCAAACCACCTCTGCCTGAAGGTGAGGTCCCTCCACCTAGGCCTCCAC
CACCAGAGGAAAAGGATGAAGAGTTCCCTGAGCAGAAGGCCGGGGAGGTGATTAACCAGCCAATGATGAT
GGCTGCCAGACAGCTCCATGATGAAGCTCGCAAATGGTCCAGCAAGGGCAATGACATCATTGCAGCAGCC
AAGCGCATGGCTCTGCTGATGGCTGAGATGTCTCGGCTGGTAAGAGGGGGCAGTGGTACCAAGCGGGCAC
TCATTCAGTGTGCCAAGGACATCGCCAAGGCCTCAGATGAGGTGACTCGGTTGGCCAAGGAGGTTGCCAA
GCAGTGCACAGATAAACGGATTAGAACCAACCTCTTACAGGTATGTGAGCGAATCCCAACCATAAGCACC
CAGCTCAAAATCCTGTCCACAGTGAAGGCCACCATGCTGGGCCGGACCAACATCAGTGATGAGGAGTCTG
AGCAGGCCACAGAGATGCTGGTTCACAATGCCCAGAACCTCATGCAGTCTGTGAAGGAGACTGTGCGGGA
AGCTGAAGCTGCTTCAATCAAAATTCGAACAGATGCTGGATTTACACTGCGCTGGGTTAGAAAGACTCCC
TGGTACCAGTAGGCGGCCGCGACTCTAGATCATAATCAGCCATACCACATT
