>Addgene plasmid #55334 | mTagBFP2-Vinculin-23 | addgene partial sequence | sequence record 125668 | TagRFPmKate-F1 5'-AGGCCGACAAAGAGACCTAC-3'
CAGATACTGCGACCTCCCTAGCAAACTGGGGCACAAGCTTAATTCCGGACTCAGATCTCGAGCTCAAGCT
TCGAATTCGGGAAACTCGAGAACAAAGCTTGAAAACGGCCGCATGCCAGTGTTTCATACGCGCACGATCG
AGAGCATCCTGGAGCCGGTGGCACAGCAGATCTCCCACCTGGTGATAATGCACGAGGAGGGCGAGGTGGA
CGGCAAAGCCATTCCTGACCTCACCGCGCCCGTGGCCGCCGTGCAGGCGGCCGTCAGCAACCTCGTCCGG
GTTGGAAAAGAGACTGTTCAAACCACTGAGGATCAGATTTTGAAGAGAGATATGCCACCAGCATTTATTA
AGGTTGAGAATGCTTGCACCAAGCTTGTCCAGGCAGCTCAGATGCTTCAGTCAGACCCTTACTCAGTGCC
TGCTCGAGATTATCTAATTGATGGGTCAAGGGGCATCCTCTCTGGAACATCAGACCTGCTCCTTACCTTC
GATGAGGCTGAGGTCCGTAAAATTATTAGAGTTTGCAAAGGAATTTTGGAATATCTTACAGTGGCAGAGG
TGGTGGAGACTATGGAAGATTTGGTCACTTACACAAAGAATCTTGGGCCAGGAATGACTAAGATGGCCAA
GATGATTGACGAGAGACAGCAGGAGCTCACTCACCAGGAGCACCGAGTGATGTTGGTGAACTCGATGAAC
ACCGTGAAAGAGTTGCTGCCAGTTCTCATTTCAGCTATGAAGATTTTTGTAACAACTAAAAACTCAAAAA
ACCAAGGCATAGAGGAAGCTTTAAAAAATCGCAATTTTACTCTAGAAAAAATGAGTGCTGAAATTAATGA
GATAATTCGTGTGTTACAACTCACCTCTT
