[The description below was written by a language model from this plasmid's Addgene catalogue record.]
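Description:
mTagBFP2-Vinculin-23 is a mammalian expression plasmid that produces human vinculin (VCL) fused to the monomeric blue fluorescent protein mTagBFP2. It is built on an mTagBFP2 backbone of about 4.75 kb without the insert. It is maintained at high copy in E. coli under kanamycin selection, and it also carries a neomycin resistance marker so that transfected mammalian cells can be selected with G418. The record does not list the origins of replication or the element driving the resistance marker, and no feature table is provided, so finer details of the backbone cannot be confirmed here.

Expression is driven by the CMV promoter, a strong constitutive promoter in most mammalian cell lines. The use of an SV40 polyA reverse sequencing primer suggests that an SV40 polyadenylation signal lies downstream of the open reading frame. The fluorescent protein is encoded by the backbone and sits at the N terminus of vinculin. The "23" in the name may refer to the linker between the two parts, but the record does not explain it. The vinculin coding sequence corresponds to the human reference transcript and carries a V234L substitution; the record does not say whether this change has any functional consequence. The cloning method is also not recorded.

Vinculin is a cytoskeletal adaptor protein that concentrates at focal adhesions, and the stated purpose of the construct is as a focal adhesion localization marker. With excitation at 399 nm and emission at 456 nm, the fusion labels these structures in the blue channel for fluorescence imaging. That leaves the green and red channels free for other fluorescent fusions in multicolour experiments.
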