Addgene plasmid #55334: mTagBFP2-Vinculin-23
Purpose: Localization: Focal Adhesions, Excitation: 399, Emission: 456
Depositing lab: Michael Davidson. Depositing organization: Florida State University, Tallahassee. Publication: An enhanced monomeric blue fluorescent protein with the high chemical stability of the chromophore. Subach OM, Cranfill PJ, Davidson MW, Verkhusha VV. PLoS One. 2011;6(12):e28674. Epub 2011 Dec 8. 10.1371/journal.pone.0028674 PubMed 22174863.
Backbone
  Vector backbone: mTagBFP2
  Backbone size w/o insert (bp): 4750
  Vector type: Mammalian Expression
  Selectable markers: Neomycin (select with G418)
Growth in bacteria
  Bacterial resistance: Kanamycin, 50 μg/mL
  Growth temperature: 37°C
  Growth strain: DH5alpha
  Copy number: High Copy
Gene/Insert
  Gene/Insert name: Vinculin (alt name: NM_003373.3)
  Species: H. sapiens (human)
  Mutation: V234L in Vinculin.
  Entrez Gene: VCL (a.k.a. CMD1W, CMH15, HEL114, MV, MVCL, VINC)
  Promoter: CMV
  Tag / fusion protein: mTagBFP2 (N terminal on backbone)
  Cloning method: Unknown
  Sequencing primers: 5′ CMV-F; 3′ SV40pA-R
Terms and licenses: Academic/Nonprofit Terms; Industry Terms
Depositor comments: . Excitation = 399; Emission = 456
How to cite: mTagBFP2-Vinculin-23 was a gift from Michael Davidson (Addgene plasmid # 55334 ; http://n2t.net/addgene:55334 ; RRID:Addgene_55334)
